>Addgene plasmid #196651 | pCS2+N-3xFlag Cloning Vector | addgene full sequence | sequence record 387125 | Addgene NGS Result
CGCCATTCTGCCTGGGGACGTCGGAGCAAGCTTGATTTAGGTGACACTATAGACTTGTTCTTTTTGCAGG
ATCTACCATGGACTACAAAGACCATGACGGTGATTATAAAGATCATGACATCGATTACAAGGATGACGAT
GACAAGGGATCCCATCGATTCGAATTCAAGGCCTCTCGAGCCTCTAGAACTATAGTGAGTCGTATTACGT
AGATCCAGACATGATAAGATACATTGATGAGTTTGGACAAACCACAACTAGAATGCAGTGAAAAAAATGC
TTTATTTGTGAAATTTGTGATGCTATTGCTTTATTTGTAACCATTATAAGCTGCAATAAACAAGTTAACA
ACAACAATTGCATTCATTTTATGTTTCAGGTTCAGGGGGAGGTGTGGGAGGTTTTTTAATTCGCGGCCGC
GGCGCCAATGCATTGGGCCCGGTACCCAGCTTTTGTTCCCTTTAGTGAGGGTTAATTGCGCGCTTGGCGT
AATCATGGTCATAGCTGTTTCCTGTGTGAAATTGTTATCCGCTCACAATTCCACACAACATACGAGCCGG
GAGCATAAAGTGTAAAGCCTGGGGTGCCTAATGAGTGAGCTAACTCACATTAATTGCGTTGCGCTCACTG
CCCGCTTTCCAGTCGGGAAACCTGTCGTGCCAGCTGCATTAATGAATCGGCCAACGCGCGGGGAGAGGCG
GTTTGCGTATTGGGCGCTCTTCCGCTTCCTCGCTCACTGACTCGCTGCGCTCGGTCGTTCGGCTGCGGCG
AGCGGTATCAGCTCACTCAAAGGCGGTAATACGGTTATCCACAGAATCAGGGGATAACGCAGGAAAGAAC
ATGTGAGCAAAAGGCCAGCAAAAGGCCAGGAACCGTAAAAAGGCCGCGTTGCTGGCGTTTTTCCATAGGC
TCCGCCCCCCTGACGAGCATCACAAAAATCGACGCTCAAGTCAGAGGTGGCGAAACCCGACAGGACTATA
AAGATACCAGGCGTTTCCCCCTGGAAGCTCCCTCGTGCGCTCTCCTGTTCCGACCCTGCCGCTTACCGGA
TACCTGTCCGCCTTTCTCCCTTCGGGAAGCGTGGCGCTTTCTCATAGCTCACGCTGTAGGTATCTCAGTT
CGGTGTAGGTCGTTCGCTCCAAGCTGGGCTGTGTGCACGAACCCCCCGTTCAGCCCGACCGCTGCGCCTT
ATCCGGTAACTATCGTCTTGAGTCCAACCCGGTAAGACACGACTTATCGCCACTGGCAGCAGCCACTGGT
AACAGGATTAGCAGAGCGAGGTATGTAGGCGGTGCTACAGAGTTCTTGAAGTGGTGGCCTAACTACGGCT
ACACTAGAAGAACAGTATTTGGTATCTGCGCTCTGCTGAAGCCAGTTACCTTCGGAAAAAGAGTTGGTAG
CTCTTGATCCGGCAAACAAACCACCGCTGGTAGCGGTGGTTTTTTTGTTTGCAAGCAGCAGATTACGCGC
AGAAAAAAAGGATCTCAAGAAGATCCTTTGATCTTTTCTACGGGGTCTGACGCTCAGTGGAACGAAAACT
CACGTTAAGGGATTTTGGTCATGAGATTATCAAAAAGGATCTTCACCTAGATCCTTTTAAATTAAAAATG
AAGTTTTAAATCAATCTAAAGTATATATGAGTAAACTTGGTCTGACAGTTACCAATGCTTAATCAGTGAG
GCACCTATCTCAGCGATCTGTCTATTTCGTTCATCCATAGTTGCCTGACTCCCCGTCGTGTAGATAACTA
CGATACGGGAGGGCTTACCATCTGGCCCCAGTGCTGCAATGATACCGCGAGACCCACGCTCACCGGCTCC
AGATTTATCAGCAATAAACCAGCCAGCCGGAAGGGCCGAGCGCAGAAGTGGTCCTGCAACTTTATCCGCC
TCCATCCAGTCTATTAATTGTTGCCGGGAAGCTAGAGTAAGTAGTTCGCCAGTTAATAGTTTGCGCAACG
TTGTTGCCATTGCTACAGGCATCGTGGTGTCACGCTCGTCGTTTGGTATGGCTTCATTCAGCTCCGGTTC
CCAACGATCAAGGCGAGTTACATGATCCCCCATGTTGTGCAAAAAAGCGGTTAGCTCCTTCGGTCCTCCG
ATCGTTGTCAGAAGTAAGTTGGCCGCAGTGTTATCACTCATGGTTATGGCAGCACTGCATAATTCTCTTA
CTGTCATGCCATCCGTAAGATGCTTTTCTGTGACTGGTGAGTACTCAACCAAGTCATTCTGAGAATAGTG
TATGCGGCGACCGAGTTGCTCTTGCCCGGCGTCAATACGGGATAATACCGCGCCACATAGCAGAACTTTA
AAAGTGCTCATCATTGGAAAACGTTCTTCGGGGCGAAAACTCTCAAGGATCTTACCGCTGTTGAGATCCA
GTTCGATGTAACCCACTCGTGCACCCAACTGATCTTCAGCATCTTTTACTTTCACCAGCGTTTCTGGGTG
AGCAAAAACAGGAAGGCAAAATGCCGCAAAAAAGGGAATAAGGGCGACACGGAAATGTTGAATACTCATA
CTCTTCCTTTTTCAATATTATTGAAGCATTTATCAGGGTTATTGTCTCATGAGCGGATACATATTTGAAT
GTATTTAGAAAAATAAACAAATAGGGGTTCCGCGCACATTTCCCCGAAAAGTGCCACCTAAATTGTAAGC
GTTAATATTTTGTTAAAATTCGCGTTAAATTTTTGTTAAATCAGCTCATTTTTTAACCAATAGGCCGAAA
TCGGCAAAATCCCTTATAAATCAAAAGAATAGACCGAGATAGGGT
[37 nt withheld, positions 2776-2812]
AAAGAACGTGGACTCCAACGTCAAAGG
[49 nt withheld, positions 2840-2888]
T
[91 nt withheld, positions 2890-2980]
G
[124 nt withheld, positions 2982-3105]
CCCATTCGCCATTCAGGCTGCGCAACTGTTGGGAAGGGCGATCGGTGCGGGCCTCTTCGCTATTACGCCA
GTCGACCGCCAATTCAATATGGCGTATATGGACTCATGCCAATTCAATATGGTGGATCTGGACCTGTGCC
AATTCAATATGGCGTATATGGACTCGTGCCAATTCAATATGGTGGATCTGGACCCCAGCCAATTCAATAT
GGCGGACTTGGCACCATGCCAATTCAATATGGCGGACCTGGCACTGTGCCAACTGGGGAGGGGTCTACTT
GGCACGGTGCCAAGTTTGAGGAGGGGTCTTGGCCCTGTGCCAAGTCCGCCATATTGAATTGGCATGGTGC
CAATAATGGCGGCCATATTGGCTATATGCCAGGATCAATATATAGGCAATATCCAATATGGCCCTATGCC
AATATGGCTATTGGCCAGGTTCAATACTATGTATTGGCCCTATGCCATATAGTATTCCATATATGGGTTT
TCCTATTGACGTAGATAGCCCCTCCCAATGGGCGGTCCCATATACCATATATGGGGCTTCCTAATACCGC
CCATAGCCACTCCCCCATTGACGTCAATGGTCTCTATATATGGTCTTTCCTATTGACGTCATATGGGCGG
TCCTATTGACGTATATGGCGCCTCCCCCATTGACGTCAATTACGGTAAATGGCCCGCCTGGCTCAATGCC
CATTGACGTCAATAGGACCACCCACCATTGACGTCAATGGGATGGCTCATTGCCCATTCATATCCGTTCT
CACGCCCCCTATTGACGTCAATGACGGTAAATGGCCCACTTGGCAGTACATCAATATCTATTAATAGTAA
CTTGGCAAGTACATTACTATTGGAAGTACGCCAGGGTACATTGGCAGTACTCCCATTGACGTCAATGGCG
GTAAATGGCCCGCGATGGCTGCCAAGTACATCCCCATTGACGTCAATGGGGAGGGGCAATGACGCAAATG
GGCGTTCCATTGACGTAAATGGGCGGTAGGCGTGCCTAATGGGAGGTCTATATAAGCAATGCTCGTTTAG
GGAAC
Features (pLannotate 1.2.2; 15 found; start..end, strand, type, name):
     35..53      +  promoter       SP6 promoter: promoter for bacteriophage SP6 RNA polymerase
     81..146     +  CDS            3xFLAG: three tandem FLAG® epitope tags, followed by an enterokinase cleavage site
    190..207     -  promoter       T7 promoter (fragment): promoter for bacteriophage T7 RNA polymerase
    212..346     -  polyA_signal   SV40 poly(A) signal: SV40 polyadenylation signal
    459..477     -  promoter       T3 promoter: promoter for bacteriophage T3 RNA polymerase
    522..538     -  protein_bind   lac operator: The lac repressor binds to the lac operator to inhibit transcription in E. coli. This inhibition can be relieved by adding lactose or isopropyl-β-D-thiogalactopyranoside (IPTG). lac repressor encoded by lacI
    546..576     -  promoter       lac promoter: promoter for the E. coli lac operon
    591..612     -  protein_bind   CAP binding site: CAP binding activates transcription in the presence of cAMP. E. coli catabolite activator protein
    625..717     -  CDS            lacI (fragment): lac repressor; lacI; The lac repressor binds to the lac operator to inhibit transcription in E. coli. This inhibition can be relieved by adding lactose or isopropyl-β-D-thiogalactopyranoside (IPTG).
    900..1488    -  rep_origin     ori: high-copy-number ColE1/pMB1/pBR322/pUC origin of replication
   1659..2519    -  CDS            AmpR: β-lactamase; bla; confers resistance to ampicillin, carbenicillin, and related antibiotics
   2520..2624    -  promoter       AmpR promoter: bla
   2677..3105    -  rep_origin     f1 ori (sequence partly withheld): f1 bacteriophage origin of replication; arrow indicates direction of (+) strand synthesis
   3110..3176    -  CDS            lacZα (fragment): LacZα fragment of β-galactosidase; lacZ fragment
   3183..4160    +  promoter       CMV IE94 promoter: enhancer/promoter region of simian cytomegalovirus major immediate early transcription unit IE94
