[The description below was written by a language model from this plasmid's Addgene catalogue record and pLannotate feature annotations shown in this document.]
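Description:
pCS2+N-3xFlag Cloning Vector is an empty mammalian expression backbone derived from pCS2+, designed for placing an N-terminal 3xFLAG epitope on a protein of interest. It carries no insert. The sequenced plasmid is about 4.2 kb, consistent with the roughly 4.1 kb listed for the backbone. In E. coli it is maintained at high copy through a ColE1/pUC-type origin and selected with ampicillin via the β-lactamase gene and its native promoter. An f1 phage origin is also present, which in principle allows single-stranded DNA production. Short remnants of the lac region (lac promoter and operator, CAP site, and lacI and lacZα fragments) are carried over from the parental cloning vector and have no evident role in the expression cassette.

The expression unit is driven by the simian cytomegalovirus IE94 enhancer/promoter, listed simply as CMV in the catalogue entry, which gives strong constitutive transcription in mammalian cells. Because the circular map begins just after this promoter, it reads directly into an SP6 promoter and then the 3xFLAG coding sequence: three tandem FLAG epitopes followed by an enterokinase cleavage site. A short interval follows the tag and is presumably the cloning region, though the feature table does not annotate restriction sites. The cassette ends with the SV40 polyadenylation signal. A gene inserted in frame by restriction cloning is therefore expressed as an N-terminally 3xFLAG-tagged fusion suitable for detection or immunoprecipitation with anti-FLAG antibodies. The SP6 promoter can also support in vitro synthesis of sense transcripts. A partial T7 promoter and a T3 promoter lie in the reverse orientation downstream of the cloning region.
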