Addgene plasmid #196651: pCS2+N-3xFlag Cloning Vector
Purpose: (Empty Backbone) N-terminal 3xFlag mammalian expression plasmid
Depositing lab: Ken-Ichi Takemaru. Depositing organization: Stony Brook University.
Backbone
  Vector backbone: pCS2+
  Backbone size (bp): 4100
  Vector type: Mammalian Expression
  Promoter: CMV
  Tag / fusion protein: 3xFlag (N terminal on backbone)
Growth in bacteria
  Bacterial resistance: Ampicillin, 100 μg/mL
  Growth temperature: 37°C
  Growth strain: DH5alpha
  Copy number: High Copy
Gene/Insert
  Cloning method: Restriction Enzyme
  Sequencing primers: 5′ GCGTGCCTAATGGGAGGTCT (CSF); 3′ CACTGCATTCTAGTTCTGGT (CSR)
Terms and licenses: Academic/Nonprofit Terms; Industry Terms: Not Available to Industry
How to cite: pCS2+N-3xFlag Cloning Vector was a gift from Ken-Ichi Takemaru (Addgene plasmid # 196651 ; http://n2t.net/addgene:196651 ; RRID:Addgene_196651)
